>Addgene plasmid #146288 | pCIneo-lambdaN-HA-HsAGO2-F470V_F | depositor full sequence | sequence record 288733 | Full Sequence
TCAATATTGGCCATTAGCCATATTATTCATTGGTTATATAGCATAAATCAATATTGGCTATTGGCCATTG
CATACGTTGTATCTATATCATAATATGTACATTTATATTGGCTCATGTCCAATATGACCGCCATGTTGGC
ATTGATTATTGACTAGTTATTAATAGTAATCAATTACGGGGTCATTAGTTCATAGCCCATATATGGAGTT
CCGCGTTACATAACTTACGGTAAATGGCCCGCCTGGCTGACCGCCCAACGACCCCCGCCCATTGACGTCA
ATAATGACGTATGTTCCCATAGTAACGCCAATAGGGACTTTCCATTGACGTCAATGGGTGGAGTATTTAC
GGTAAACTGCCCACTTGGCAGTACATCAAGTGTATCATATGCCAAGTCCGCCCCCTATTGACGTCAATGA
CGGTAAATGGCCCGCCTGGCATTATGCCCAGTACATGACCTTACGGGACTTTCCTACTTGGCAGTACATC
TACGTATTAGTCATCGCTATTACCATGGTGATGCGGTTTTGGCAGTACACCAATGGGCGTGGATAGCGGT
TTGACTCACGGGGATTTCCAAGTCTCCACCCCATTGACGTCAATGGGAGTTTGTTTTGGCACCAAAATCA
ACGGGACTTTCCAAAATGTCGTAACAACTGCGATCGCCCGCCCCGTTGACGCAAATGGGCGGTAGGCGTG
TACGGTGGGAGGTCTATATAAGCAGAGCTCGTTTAGTGAACCGTCAGATCACTAGAAGCTTTATTGCGGT
AGTTTATCACAGTTAAATTGCTAACGCAGTCAGTGCTTCTGACACAACAGTCTCGAACTTAAGCTGCAGT
GACTCTCTTAAGGTAGCCTTGCAGAAGTTGGTCGTGAGGCACTGGGCAGGTAAGTATCAAGGTTACAAGA
CAGGTTTAAGGAGACCAATAGAAACTGGGCTTGTCGAGACAGAGAAGACTCTTGCGTTTCTGATAGGCAC
CTATTGGTCTTACTGACATCCACTTTGCCTTTCTCTCCACAGGTGTCCACTCCCAGTTCAATTACAGCTC
TTAAGGCTAGAGTACTTAATACGACTCACTATAGGCTAGCCACCATGGACGCACAAACACGACGACGTGA
GCGTCGCGCTGAGAAACAAGCTCAATGGAAAGCTGCAAACCCACCGCTCGAGGCTGCCCAAGCTTACACC
ATGGCCTACCCATATGATGTTCCAGATTACGCTTCACTCGACGCGGATCCCGTCGAATTCACCATGGGAG
GGCACCCATTCCAGTGGTGTAACGCACTTGCACCTCCTGCGCCGCCGCCCCCCATCCAAGGATATGCCTT
CAAGCCTCCACCTAGACCCGACTTTGGGACCTCCGGGAGAACAATCAAATTACAGGCCAATTTCTTCGAA
ATGGACATCCCCAAAATTGACATCTATCATTATGAATTGGATATCAAGCCAGAGAAGTGCCCGAGGAGAG
TTAACAGGGAAATCGTGGAACACATGGTCCAGCACTTTAAAACACAGATCTTTGGGGATCGGAAGCCCGT
GTTTGACGGCAGGAAGAATCTATACACAGCCATGCCCCTTCCGATTGGGAGGGACAAGGTGGAGCTGGAG
GTCACGCTGCCAGGAGAAGGCAAGGATCGCATCTTCAAGGTGTCCATCAAGTGGGTGTCCTGCGTGAGCT
TGCAGGCGTTACACGATGCACTTTCAGGGCGGCTGCCCAGCGTCCCTTTTGAGACGATCCAGGCCCTGGA
CGTGGTCATGAGGCACTTGCCATCCATGAGGTACACCCCCGTGGGCCGCTCCTTCTTCACCGCGTCCGAA
GGCTGCTCTAACCCTCTTGGCGGGGGCCGAGAAGTGTGGTTTGGCTTCCATCAGTCCGTCCGGCCTTCTC
TCTGGAAAATGATGCTGAATATTGATGTGTCAGCAACAGCGTTTTACAAGGCACAGCCAGTAATCGAGTT
TGTTTGTGAAGTTTTGGATTTTAAAAGTATTGAAGAACAACAAAAACCTCTGACAGATTCCCAAAGGGTA
AAGTTTACCAAAGAAATTAAAGGTCTAAAGGTGGAGATAACGCACTGTGGGCAGATGAAGAGGAAGTACC
GTGTCTGCAATGTGACCCGGCGGCCCGCCAGTCACCAAACATTCCCGCTGCAGCAGGAGAGCGGGCAGAC
GGTGGAGTGCACGGTGGCCCAGTATTTCAAGGACAGGCACAAGTTGGTTCTGCGCTACCCCCACCTCCCA
TGTTTACAAGTCGGACAGGAGCAGAAACACACCTACCTTCCCCTGGAGGTCTGTAACATTGTGGCAGGAC
AAAGATGTATTAAAAAATTAACGGACAATCAGACCTCAACCATGATCAGAGCGACTGCTAGGTCGGCGCC
CGATCGGCAAGAAGAGATTAGCAAATTGATGCGAAGTGCAAGTTTCAACACAGATCCATACGTCCGTGAA
TTTGGAATCATGGTCAAAGATGAGATGACAGACGTGACTGGGCGGGTGCTGCAGCCGCCCTCCATCCTCT
ACGGGGGCAGGAATAAAGCTATTGCGACCCCTGTCCAGGGCGTCTGGGACATGCGGAACAAGCAGTTCCA
CACGGGCATCGAGATCAAGGTGTGGGCCATTGCGTGCTTCGCCCCCCAGCGCCAGTGCACGGAAGTCCAT
CTGAAGTCCGTCACAGAGCAGCTCAGAAAGATCTCGAGAGACGCCGGCATGCCCATCCAGGGCCAGCCGT
GCTTCTGCAAATACGCGCAGGGGGCGGACAGCGTGGAGCCCATGTTCCGGCACCTGAAGAACACGTATGC
GGGCCTGCAGCTGGTGGTGGTCATCCTGCCCGGCAAGACGCCCGTGTACGCCGAGGTCAAGCGCGTGGGA
GACACGGTGCTGGGGATGGCCACGCAGTGCGTGCAGATGAAGAACGTGCAGAGGACCACGCCACAGACCC
TGTCCAACCTCTGCCTGAAGATCAACGTCAAGCTGGGAGGCGTGAACAACATCCTGCTGCCCCAGGGCAG
GCCGCCGGTGTTCCAGCAGCCCGTCATCTTTCTGGGAGCAGACGTCACTCACCCCCCCGCCGGGGATGGG
AAGAAGCCCTCCATTGCCGCCGTGGTGGGCAGCATGGACGCCCACCCCAATCGCTACTGCGCCACCGTGC
GCGTGCAGCAGCACCGGCAGGAGATCATACAAGACCTGGCCGCCATGGTCCGCGAGCTCCTCATCCAGTT
CTACAAGTCCACGCGCTTCAAGCCCACCCGCATCATCTTCTACCGCGACGGTGTCTCTGAAGGCCAGTTC
CAGCAGGTTCTCCACCACGAGTTGCTGGCCATCCGTGAGGCCTGTATCAAGCTAGAAAAAGACTACCAGC
CCGGGATCACCTTCATCGTGGTGCAGAAGAGGCACCACACCCGGCTCTTCTGCACTGACAAGAACGAGCG
GGTTGGGAAAAGTGGAAACATTCCAGCAGGCACGACTGTGGACACGAAAATCACCCACCCCACCGAGTTC
GACTTCTACCTGTGTAGTCACGCTGGCATCCAGGGGACAAGCAGGCCTTCGCACTATCACGTCCTCTGGG
ACGACAATCGTTTCTCCTCTGATGAGCTGCAGATCCTAACCTACCAGCTGTGTCACACCTACGTGCGCTG
CACACGCTCCGTGTCCATCCCAGCGCCAGCATACTACGCTCACCTGGTGGCCTTCCGGGCCAGGTACCAC
CTGGTGGATAAGGAACATGACAGTGCTGAAGGAAGCCATACCTCTGGGCAGAGTAACGGGCGAGACCACC
AAGCACTGGCCAAGGCGGTCCAGGTTCACCAAGACACTCTGCGCACCATGTACTTTGCTTGAGCGGCCGC
TTCCCTTTAGTGAGGGTTAATGCTTCGAGCAGACATGATAAGATACATTGATGAGTTTGGACAAACCACA
ACTAGAATGCAGTGAAAAAAATGCTTTATTTGTGAAATTTGTGATGCTATTGCTTTATTTGTAACCATTA
TAAGCTGCAATAAACAAGTTAACAACAACAATTGCATTCATTTTATGTTTCAGGTTCAGGGGGAGATGTG
GGAGGTTTTTTAAAGCAAGTAAAACCTCTACAAATGTGGTAAAATCCGATAAGGATCGATCCGGGCTGGC
GTAATAGCGAAGAGGCCCGCACCGATCGCCCTTCCCAACAGTTGCGCAGCCTGAATGGCGAATGG
[124 nt withheld, positions 4196-4319]
C
[91 nt withheld, positions 4321-4411]
A
[49 nt withheld, positions 4413-4461]
CCTTTGACGTTGGAGTCCACGTTCTTT
[37 nt withheld, positions 4489-4525]
ACCCTATCTCGGTCTATTCTTTTGATTTATAAGGGATTTTGCCGATTTCGGCCTATTGGTTAAAAAATGA
GCTGATTTAACAAAAATTTAACGCGAATTTTAACAAAATATTAACGCTTACAATTTCCTGATGCGGTATT
TTCTCCTTACGCATCTGTGCGGTATTTCACACCGCATACGCGGATCTGCGCAGCACCATGGCCTGAAATA
ACCTCTGAAAGAGGAACTTGGTTAGGTACCTTCTGAGGCGGAAAGAACCAGCTGTGGAATGTGTGTCAGT
TAGGGTGTGGAAAGTCCCCAGGCTCCCCAGCAGGCAGAAGTATGCAAAGCATGCATCTCAATTAGTCAGC
AACCAGGTGTGGAAAGTCCCCAGGCTCCCCAGCAGGCAGAAGTATGCAAAGCATGCATCTCAATTAGTCA
GCAACCATAGTCCCGCCCCTAACTCCGCCCATCCCGCCCCTAACTCCGCCCAGTTCCGCCCATTCTCCGC
CCCATGGCTGACTAATTTTTTTTATTTATGCAGAGGCCGAGGCCGCCTCGGCCTCTGAGCTATTCCAGAA
GTAGTGAGGAGGCTTTTTTGGAGGCCTAGGCTTTTGCAAAAAGCTTGATTCTTCTGACACAACAGTCTCG
AACTTAAGGCTAGAGCCACCATGATTGAACAAGATGGATTGCACGCAGGTTCTCCGGCCGCTTGGGTGGA
GAGGCTATTCGGCTATGACTGGGCACAACAGACAATCGGCTGCTCTGATGCCGCCGTGTTCCGGCTGTCA
GCGCAGGGGCGCCCGGTTCTTTTTGTCAAGACCGACCTGTCCGGTGCCCTGAATGAACTGCAGGACGAGG
CAGCGCGGCTATCGTGGCTGGCCACGACGGGCGTTCCTTGCGCAGCTGTGCTCGACGTTGTCACTGAAGC
GGGAAGGGACTGGCTGCTATTGGGCGAAGTGCCGGGGCAGGATCTCCTGTCATCTCACCTTGCTCCTGCC
GAGAAAGTATCCATCATGGCTGATGCAATGCGGCGGCTGCATACGCTTGATCCGGCTACCTGCCCATTCG
ACCACCAAGCGAAACATCGCATCGAGCGAGCACGTACTCGGATGGAAGCCGGTCTTGTCGATCAGGATGA
TCTGGACGAAGAGCATCAGGGGCTCGCGCCAGCCGAACTGTTCGCCAGGCTCAAGGCGCGCATGCCCGAC
GGCGAGGATCTCGTCGTGACCCATGGCGATGCCTGCTTGCCGAATATCATGGTGGAAAATGGCCGCTTTT
CTGGATTCATCGACTGTGGCCGGCTGGGTGTGGCGGACCGCTATCAGGACATAGCGTTGGCTACCCGTGA
TATTGCTGAAGAGCTTGGCGGCGAATGGGCTGACCGCTTCCTCGTGCTTTACGGTATCGCCGCTCCCGAT
TCGCAGCGCATCGCCTTCTATCGCCTTCTTGACGAGTTCTTCTGAGCGGGACTCTGGGGTTCGAAATGAC
CGACCAAGCGACGCCCAACCTGCCATCACGATGGCCGCAATAAAATATCTTTATTTTCATTACATCTGTG
TGTTGGTTTTTTGTGTGAATCGATAGCGATAAGGATCCGCGTATGGTGCACTCTCAGTACAATCTGCTCT
GATGCCGCATAGTTAAGCCAGCCCCGACACCCGCCAACACCCGCTGACGCGCCCTGACGGGCTTGTCTGC
TCCCGGCATCCGCTTACAGACAAGCTGTGACCGTCTCCGGGAGCTGCATGTGTCAGAGGTTTTCACCGTC
ATCACCGAAACGCGCGAGACGAAAGGGCCTCGTGATACGCCTATTTTTATAGGTTAATGTCATGATAATA
ATGGTTTCTTAGACGTCAGGTGGCACTTTTCGGGGAAATGTGCGCGGAACCCCTATTTGTTTATTTTTCT
AAATACATTCAAATATGTATCCGCTCATGAGACAATAACCCTGATAAATGCTTCAATAATATTGAAAAAG
GAAGAGTATGAGTATTCAACATTTCCGTGTCGCCCTTATTCCCTTTTTTGCGGCATTTTGCCTTCCTGTT
TTTGCTCACCCAGAAACGCTGGTGAAAGTAAAAGATGCTGAAGATCAGTTGGGTGCACGAGTGGGTTACA
TCGAACTGGATCTCAACAGCGGTAAGATCCTTGAGAGTTTTCGCCCCGAAGAACGTTTTCCAATGATGAG
CACTTTTAAAGTTCTGCTATGTGGCGCGGTATTATCCCGTATTGACGCCGGGCAAGAGCAACTCGGTCGC
CGCATACACTATTCTCAGAATGACTTGGTTGAGTACTCACCAGTCACAGAAAAGCATCTTACGGATGGCA
TGACAGTAAGAGAATTATGCAGTGCTGCCATAACCATGAGTGATAACACTGCGGCCAACTTACTTCTGAC
AACGATCGGAGGACCGAAGGAGCTAACCGCTTTTTTGCACAACATGGGGGATCATGTAACTCGCCTTGAT
CGTTGGGAACCGGAGCTGAATGAAGCCATACCAAACGACGAGCGTGACACCACGATGCCTGTAGCAATGG
CAACAACGTTGCGCAAACTATTAACTGGCGAACTACTTACTCTAGCTTCCCGGCAACAATTAATAGACTG
GATGGAGGCGGATAAAGTTGCAGGACCACTTCTGCGCTCGGCCCTTCCGGCTGGCTGGTTTATTGCTGAT
AAATCTGGAGCCGGTGAGCGTGGGTCTCGCGGTATCATTGCAGCACTGGGGCCAGATGGTAAGCCCTCCC
GTATCGTAGTTATCTACACGACGGGGAGTCAGGCAACTATGGATGAACGAAATAGACAGATCGCTGAGAT
AGGTGCCTCACTGATTAAGCATTGGTAACTGTCAGACCAAGTTTACTCATATATACTTTAGATTGATTTA
AAACTTCATTTTTAATTTAAAAGGATCTAGGTGAAGATCCTTTTTGATAATCTCATGACCAAAATCCCTT
AACGTGAGTTTTCGTTCCACTGAGCGTCAGACCCCGTAGAAAAGATCAAAGGATCTTCTTGAGATCCTTT
TTTTCTGCGCGTAATCTGCTGCTTGCAAACAAAAAAACCACCGCTACCAGCGGTGGTTTGTTTGCCGGAT
CAAGAGCTACCAACTCTTTTTCCGAAGGTAACTGGCTTCAGCAGAGCGCAGATACCAAATACTGTTCTTC
TAGTGTAGCCGTAGTTAGGCCACCACTTCAAGAACTCTGTAGCACCGCCTACATACCTCGCTCTGCTAAT
CCTGTTACCAGTGGCTGCTGCCAGTGGCGATAAGTCGTGTCTTACCGGGTTGGACTCAAGACGATAGTTA
CCGGATAAGGCGCAGCGGTCGGGCTGAACGGGGGGTTCGTGCACACAGCCCAGCTTGGAGCGAACGACCT
ACACCGAACTGAGATACCTACAGCGTGAGCTATGAGAAAGCGCCACGCTTCCCGAAGGGAGAAAGGCGGA
CAGGTATCCGGTAAGCGGCAGGGTCGGAACAGGAGAGCGCACGAGGGAGCTTCCAGGGGGAAACGCCTGG
TATCTTTATAGTCCTGTCGGGTTTCGCCACCTCTGACTTGAGCGTCGATTTTTGTGATGCTCGTCAGGGG
GGCGGAGCCTATGGAAAAACGCCAGCAACGCGGCCTTTTTACGGTTCCTGGCCTTTTGCTGGCCTTTTGC
TCACATGGCTCGACAGATCT
Features (pLannotate 1.2.2; 21 found; start..end, strand, type, name):
    140..517     +  enhancer       CMV enhancer: human cytomegalovirus immediate early enhancer
    518..729     +  promoter       CMV promoter: human cytomegalovirus (CMV) immediate early promoter
    890..1022    +  intron         chimeric intron: chimera between introns from human β-globin and immunoglobulin heavy chain genes
   1067..1085    +  promoter       T7 promoter: promoter for bacteriophage T7 RNA polymerase
   1095..1169    +  CDS            N (fragment): REGN_LAMBD - Experimental evidence at protein level: Swiss-Prot protein existence level 1. Plays a role as a transcriptional antitermination factor that allows the virus to initiate its lytic phase. Activates expression of the delayed viral early genes by modifying host RNA polymerase (RNAP) into a form that is resistant to termination signals. This antitermination function requires the host NusA protein which serves to stabilize the interaction between antitermination protein N and host RNA polymerase. From Escherichia phage lambda (Bacteriophage lambda).
   1197..1224    +  CDS            3xHA (fragment): three tandem HA epitope tags
   1284..3839    +  CDS            AGO2: AGO2_HUMAN - Also known as EIF2C2. Experimental evidence at protein level: Swiss-Prot protein existence level 1. Required for RNA-mediated gene silencing (RNAi) by the RNA- induced silencing complex (RISC). The 'minimal RISC' appears to include AGO2 bound to a short guide RNA such as a microRNA (miRNA) or short interfering RNA (siRNA). These guide RNAs direct RISC to complementary mRNAs that are targets for RISC-mediated gene silencing. The precise mechanism of gene silencing depends on the degree of complementarity between the miRNA or siRNA and its target. Binding of RISC to a perfectly comp
   3854..3871    -  promoter       T3 promoter (fragment): promoter for bacteriophage T3 RNA polymerase
   3889..4010    -  polyA_signal   SV40 poly(A) signal: SV40 polyadenylation signal
   4033..4101    -  CDS            large T antigen (fragment): large T antigen from SV40 (simian virus 40)
   4125..4192    +  CDS            lacZα (fragment): LacZα fragment of β-galactosidase; lacZ fragment
   4196..4624    +  rep_origin     f1 ori (sequence partly withheld): f1 bacteriophage origin of replication; arrow indicates direction of (+) strand synthesis
   4652..4703    -  misc_feature   bom (fragment): basis of mobility region from pBR322
   4768..5125    +  promoter       SV40 promoter: SV40 enhancer and early promoter
   5176..5967    +  CDS            neo: KKA2_KLEPN - Also known as kan, nptII. Experimental evidence at protein level: Swiss-Prot protein existence level 1. Resistance to kanamycin, neomycin, paromomycin, ribostamycin, butirosin and gentamicin B. From Klebsiella pneumoniae.
   6034..6082    +  polyA_signal   poly(A) signal: synthetic polyadenylation signal
   6102..6156    -  misc_feature   bom (fragment): basis of mobility region from pBR322
   6258..6293    -  CDS            rop (fragment): Rop protein, which maintains plasmids at low copy number; rop
   6388..6492    +  promoter       AmpR promoter: bla
   6493..7353    +  CDS            AmpR: β-lactamase; bla; confers resistance to ampicillin, carbenicillin, and related antibiotics
   7524..8112    +  rep_origin     ori: high-copy-number ColE1/pMB1/pBR322/pUC origin of replication
