[The description below was written by a language model from this plasmid's Addgene catalogue record and pLannotate feature annotations shown in this document.]
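Description:
pCIneo-lambdaN-HA-HsAGO2-F470V_F is a mammalian expression plasmid of about 8.2 kb built on the pCI-neo backbone. It carries human Argonaute 2 (AGO2, also called EIF2C2) with the F470V substitution indicated by its name. In bacteria it is maintained at high copy through a ColE1/pUC-type origin and selected with ampicillin via the β-lactamase gene. An f1 origin is also present, which permits single-stranded DNA production. For mammalian cells, a separate cassette places the neomycin phosphotransferase gene under the SV40 enhancer/early promoter with a synthetic poly(A) signal, which allows G418 selection of stable transfectants.

The expression unit is driven by the CMV immediate-early enhancer and promoter, followed by the chimeric β-globin/immunoglobulin intron that improves transcript processing and expression. An SV40 polyadenylation signal terminates the unit. A T7 promoter upstream of the coding region and a T3 promoter downstream flank the insert. The open reading frame begins with a short fragment of the bacteriophage lambda N protein, followed by an HA epitope and then the AGO2 coding sequence. The record notes that the first seven amino acids differ from the NCBI reference.

The lambda N peptide binds boxB RNA hairpins, so the fusion can be artificially tethered to a reporter mRNA carrying boxB sites, independently of a guide RNA. The HA tag allows detection and immunoprecipitation. The associated publication concerns the requirement for the GW182–Argonaute interaction in miRNA-mediated translational repression and mRNA decay, so this construct most likely serves to test a point mutant in tethering and interaction assays. The record does not state the specific effect of F470V. The depositor's sequence may be theoretical or only partly verified.
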