Addgene plasmid #146288: pCIneo-lambdaN-HA-HsAGO2-F470V_F
Purpose: Mammalian Expression of HsAGO2-F470V
Depositing lab: Elisa Izaurralde. Depositing organization: Max Planck Institute for Developmental Biology. Publication: GW182 interaction with Argonaute is essential for miRNA-mediated translational repression and mRNA decay. Eulalio A, Huntzinger E, Izaurralde E. Nat Struct Mol Biol. 2008 Apr . 15(4):346-53. 10.1038/nsmb.1405 PubMed 18345015.
Backbone
  Vector backbone: pCI-neo
  Vector type: Mammalian Expression
Growth in bacteria
  Bacterial resistance: Ampicillin, 100 μg/mL
  Growth temperature: 37°C
  Growth strain: DH5alpha
  Copy number: High Copy
Gene/Insert
  Gene/Insert name: HsAGO2-F470V (alt names: EIF2C2; Q10; MGC3183)
  Species: H. sapiens (human)
  Mutation: sequence differs in the first 7 AA from the sequence given by NCBI: NM_012154.3.
  Entrez Gene: AGO2 (a.k.a. CASC7, EIF2C2, LESKRES, LINC00980, PPD, Q10)
  Cloning method: Unknown
Terms and licenses: Academic/Nonprofit Terms; Industry Terms: Not Available to Industry
Depositor comments: Plasmids from this collection were made available to the research community and donated after the lab closed. Please note that the sequence provided by the depositing laboratory may be theoretical/predicted or based on Sanger sequencing results. There may be discrepancies between sequencing results obtained by Addgene and the depositor sequence. If an Addgene verified sequence is not available, please contact before placing your order to request that our lab fully sequence the plasmid.
How to cite: pCIneo-lambdaN-HA-HsAGO2-F470V_F was a gift from Elisa Izaurralde (Addgene plasmid # 146288 ; http://n2t.net/addgene:146288 ; RRID:Addgene_146288)
